Addgene plasmid #199113: CSTI.pJL1
Purpose: In vitro expression of glycosyltransferase from Campylobacter jejuni for elaboration of sialic acid onto galactose in α2,3 linkage using CMP-sialic acid as substrate
Depositing lab: Michael Jewett. Depositing organization: Northwestern University. Publication: GlycoCAP: A Cell-Free, Bacterial Glycosylation Platform for Building Clickable Azido-Sialoglycoproteins. Thames AH, Moons SJ, Wong DA, Boltje TJ, Bochner BS, Jewett MC. ACS Synth Biol. 2023 Apr 11. doi: 10.1021/acssynbio.3c00017. PubMed 37040463.
Backbone
  Vector backbone: pJL1
  Backbone size w/o insert (bp): 1763
  Total vector size (bp): 2681
  Vector type: Bacterial Expression
Growth in bacteria
  Bacterial resistance: Kanamycin, 50 μg/mL
  Growth temperature: 37°C
  Growth strain: DH5alpha
  Copy number: High Copy
Gene/Insert
  Gene/Insert name: CSTI
  Species: Campylobacter jejuni
  Insert size (bp): 918
  Promoter: T7
  Tag / fusion protein: CAT linker, Strep-tag (N terminal on insert)
  Cloning method: Restriction Enzyme; 5′ cloning site NdeI (not destroyed); 3′ cloning site SalI (not destroyed)
  Sequencing primers: 5′ TAATACGACTCACTATAGGG; 3′ TAGTTATTGCTCAGCGGTGG
Terms and licenses: Academic/Nonprofit Terms; Industry Terms: Not Available to Industry
How to cite: CSTI.pJL1 was a gift from Michael Jewett (Addgene plasmid # 199113 ; http://n2t.net/addgene:199113 ; RRID:Addgene_199113)
