[The description below was written by a language model from this plasmid's Addgene catalogue record and pLannotate feature annotations shown in this document.]
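Description:
CSTI.pJL1 is a compact bacterial expression plasmid (about 2.7 kb) built on the pJL1 backbone, a minimal T7-driven vector. It is designed mainly as a template for cell-free (in vitro) protein synthesis rather than for in vivo production. It is propagated in standard E. coli cloning strains as a high-copy plasmid, using a ColE1/pUC-type origin of replication. Selection is with kanamycin through an aph(3')-Ia aminoglycoside phosphotransferase gene encoded on the opposite strand from the expression cassette.

The payload is CSTI, a 918 bp coding sequence from Campylobacter jejuni, cloned between NdeI and SalI sites that both remain intact. CSTI encodes a sialyltransferase that adds sialic acid to galactose in an α2,3 linkage, using CMP-sialic acid as the donor substrate. Transcription starts at a bacteriophage T7 promoter, translation initiates from the efficient T7 gene 10 ribosome binding site, and a T7 terminator closes the cassette. According to the catalogue entry, the enzyme carries an N-terminal CAT linker and a Strep-tag. The automated annotation detects a Strep-Tag II fragment just downstream of the RBS, which would allow detection or purification on Strep-Tactin.

The feature table does not annotate the CSTI open reading frame itself. It also flags a short fragment resembling the T7 gene 10B-derived SET1 solubility tag just upstream of the terminator. The catalogue entry does not mention this element, and it may simply be residual T7-derived vector sequence. The associated work uses the plasmid to produce the glycosyltransferase in a cell-free bacterial glycosylation platform for building sialylated glycoproteins, including clickable azido-sialoglycoproteins.
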