Features (pLannotate 1.2.2; 7 found; start..end, strand, type, name):
     50..99      +  CDS            SET1 (fragment): solubility-enhancement tag derived from T7 phage gene 10B
    107..154     +  terminator     T7 terminator: transcription terminator for bacteriophage T7 RNA polymerase
    172..987     -  CDS            KanR: aminoglycoside phosphotransferase; aph(3')-Ia; confers resistance to kanamycin in bacteria or G418 (Geneticin®) in eukaryotes
   1109..1697    +  rep_origin     ori: high-copy-number ColE1/pMB1/pBR322/pUC origin of replication
   1725..1743    +  promoter       T7 promoter: promoter for bacteriophage T7 RNA polymerase
   1775..1797    +  RBS            RBS: efficient ribosome binding site from bacteriophage T7 gene 10 (Olins and Rangwala, 1989)
   1820..1842    +  CDS            Strep-Tag II (fragment): peptide that binds Strep-Tactin®, an engineered form of streptavidin
>Addgene plasmid #199113 | CSTI.pJL1 | addgene full sequence | sequence record 390798 | Addgene NGS Result
AGCTGAAAGCCGATAACAAAATTATGCTGAACTTTTATTAAGTCGACCGGCTGCTAACAAAGCCCGAAAG
GAAGCTGAGTTGGCTGCTGCCACCGCTGAGCAATAACTAGCATAACCCCTTGGGGCCTCTAAACGGGTCT
TGAGGGGTTTTTTGCTGAAAGCCAATTCTGATTAGAAAAACTCATCGAGCATCAAATGAAACTGCAATTT
ATTCATATCAGGATTATCAATACCATATTTTTGAAAAAGCCGTTTCTGTAATGAAGGAGAAAACTCACCG
AGGCAGTTCCATAGGATGGCAAGATCCTGGTATCGGTCTGCGATTCCGACTCGTCCAACATCAATACAAC
CTATTAATTTCCCCTCGTCAAAAATAAGGTTATCAAGTGAGAAATCACCATGAGTGACGACTGAATCCGG
TGAGAATGGCAAAAGCTTATGCATTTCTTTCCAGACTTGTTCAACAGGCCAGCCATTACGCTCGTCATCA
AAATCACTCGCATCAACCAAACCGTTATTCATTCGTGATTGCGCCTGAGCGAGACGAAATACGCGATCGC
TGTTAAAAGGACAATTACAAACAGGAATCGAATGCAACCGGCGCAGGAACACTGCCAGCGCATCAACAAT
ATTTTCACCTGAATCAGGATATTCTTCTAATACCTGGAATGCTGTTTTCCCGGGGATCGCAGTGGTGAGT
AACCATGCATCATCAGGAGTACGGATAAAATGCTTGATGGTCGGAAGAGGCATAAATTCCGTCAGCCAGT
TTAGTCTGACCATCTCATCTGTAACATCATTGGCAACGCTACCTTTGCCATGTTTCAGAAACAACTCTGG
CGCATCGGGCTTCCCATACAATCGATAGATTGTCGCACCTGATTGCCCGACATTATCGCGAGCCCATTTA
TACCCATATAAATCAGCATCCATGTTGGAATTTAATCGCGGCTTCGAGCAAGACGTTTCCCGTTGAATAT
GGCTCATAACACCCCTTGTATTACTGTTTATGTAAGCAGACAGTTTTATTGTTCATGATGATATATTTTT
ATCTTGTGCAATGTAACATCAGAGATTTTGAGACACAACGTGAGATCAAAGGATCTTCTTGAGATCCTTT
TTTTCTGCGCGTAATCTGCTGCTTGCAAACAAAAAAACCACCGCTACCAGCGGTGGTTTGTTTGCCGGAT
CAAGAGCTACCAACTCTTTTTCCGAAGGTAACTGGCTTCAGCAGAGCGCAGATACCAAATACTGTTCTTC
TAGTGTAGCCGTAGTTAGGCCACCACTTCAAGAACTCTGTAGCACCGCCTACATACCTCGCTCTGCTAAT
CCTGTTACCAGTGGCTGCTGCCAGTGGCGATAAGTCGTGTCTTACCGGGTTGGACTCAAGACGATAGTTA
CCGGATAAGGCGCAGCGGTCGGGCTGAACGGGGGGTTCGTGCACACAGCCCAGCTTGGAGCGAACGACCT
ACACCGAACTGAGATACCTACAGCGTGAGCTATGAGAAAGCGCCACGCTTCCCGAAGGGAGAAAGGCGGA
CAGGTATCCGGTAAGCGGCAGGGTCGGAACAGGAGAGCGCACGAGGGAGCTTCCAGGGGGAAACGCCTGG
TATCTTTATAGTCCTGTCGGGTTTCGCCACCTCTGACTTGAGCGTCGATTTTTGTGATGCTCGTCAGGGG
GGCGGAGCCTATGGAAAAACGCCAGCAACGCGATCCCGCGAAATTAATACGACTCACTATAGGGAGACCA
CAACGGTTTCCCTCTAGAAATAATTTTGTTTAACTTTAAGAAGGAGATATACATATGGAGAAAAAAATCT
GGAGCCATCCGCAGTTCGAAAAAGGCGGATCCGGAGGCAGCCACATGACCCGTACCCGTATGGAAAATGA
ACTGATTGTGAGCAAAAACATGCAGAACATTATCATTGCAGGTAATGGTCCGAGCCTGAAAAACATTAAC
TATAAACGTCTGCCTCGCGAGTATGATGTTTTTCGTTGTAACCAGTTCTATTTCGAGGATAAATACTATC
TGGGCAAAAAAATCAAAGCCGTGTTTTTCAATCCGGGTGTTTTTCTGCAGCAGTATCATACCGCAAAACA
GCTGATTCTGAAAAACGAGTACGAGATCAAAAACATCTTTTGCAGCACCTTTAACCTGCCGTTTATTGAA
AGCAACGATTTCCTGCACCAGTTTTACAACTTTTTTCCGGATGCAAAACTGGGCTATGAAGTGATTGAAA
ACCTGAAAGAGTTCTACGCCTATATCAAATACAACGAGATCTATTTCAACAAACGCATTACCAGCGGTGT
TTATATGTGTGCAATTGCCATTGCCCTGGGCTATAAAACCATTTATCTGTGCGGTATCGATTTCTATGAA
GGCGACGTTATTTATCCGTTTGAAGCAATGAGCACCAACATTAAAACAATCTTCCCTGGCATCAAAGACT
TCAAACCGAGCAATTGTCACAGCAAAGAATATGATATTGAGGCCCTGAAACTGCTGAAAAGCATCTATAA
AGTGAACATCTATGCCCTGTGTGATGATAGCATTCTGGCAAATCATTTTCCGCTGAGCATTAACATCAAC
AACAACTTTACCCTGGAAAACAAACACAACAACAGCATCAATGATATCCTGCTGACCGATAATACACCGG
GTGTTAGCTTTTACAAAAATC
